>Addgene plasmid #191914 | pET28 bleach.3 | addgene full sequence | sequence record 378864 | Addgene NGS Result
TAATACGACTCACTATAGGGGAATTGTGAGCGGATAACAATTCCCCTCTAGAAATAATTTTGTTTAACTT
TAAGAAGGAGATATACCATGGGCAGCAGCCATCATCATCATCATCACGTTAGCAAGGGCGAGGAGCTGTT
CACCGGAGTCGTACCGATTTTGGTTGAATTAGACGGGGATGTCAACGGCCATAAATTTAGTGTTCGCGGC
GAAGGAGAGGGCGATGCCACGTACGGTAAGTTGACGCTCAAATTTATCTGCACCACCGGAAAACTGCCAG
TTCCGTGGCCAACACTCGTGACTACGCTGACGTATGGTGTTCAATGTTTTGCTCGCTATCCGGACCATAT
GAAGCAGCACGATTTTTTTAAATCCGCCATGCCGGAAGGTTACGTCCAGGAACGTACTATCTTTTTTAAG
GACGATGGTTGTTATAAAACACGCGCGGAAATTAAATTTGAGGGCGATACTCTGGTCAATAGAATTGAGC
TGCATGGGATTGATTTTAAAGAAGATGGTAATATTCTTGGCCACAAGTTGGAATATAACATGAACTCTCA
TAATGTTTACATCATGCCGGATAAGCAGAATAACGGCATCAAAGTAAACTTTAAGGTTAGACATAATATA
GAAGATGGTTCTGTTCAGTTGGCCGATATTTATCAGCAAAACACGCCTATTGGTGACGGTCCAGTCCTGC
TTCCGGATTATCACTACCTGCACACCTGGAGCGAATTGAGCAAAGATCCGAACGAGAAACGTGACCATAT
GGTTCTTTTGGAATTTATCGAGGCCGCAGGCATTACTCTCGGCATGGACGAGCTGTATAAGTAATGAGAT
CCGGCTGCTAACAAAGCCCGAAAGGAAGCTGAGTTGGCTGCTGCCACCGCTGAGCAATAACTAGCATAAC
CCCTTGGGGCCTCTAAACGGGTCTTGAGGGGTTTTTTGCTGAAAGGAGGAACTATATCCGGATTGGCGAA
TGGG
[124 nt withheld, positions 985-1108]
C
[91 nt withheld, positions 1110-1200]
A
[49 nt withheld, positions 1202-1250]
CCTTTGACGTTGGAGTCCACGTTCTTT
[37 nt withheld, positions 1278-1314]
ACCCTATCTCGGTCTATTCTTTTGATTTATAAGGGATTTTGCCGATTTCGGCCTATTGGTTAAAAAATGA
GCTGATTTAACAAAAATTTAACGCGAATTTTAACAAAATATTAACGCTTACAATTTAGGTGGCACTTTTC
GGGGAAATGTGCGCGGAACCCCTATTTGTTTATTTTTCTAAATACATTCAAATATGTATCCGCTCATGAA
TTAATTCTTAGAAAAACTCATCGAGCATCAAATGAAACTGCAATTTATTCATATCAGGATTATCAATACC
ATATTTTTGAAAAAGCCGTTTCTGTAATGAAGGAGAAAACTCACCGAGGCAGTTCCATAGGATGGCAAGA
TCCTGGTATCGGTCTGCGATTCCGACTCGTCCAACATCAATACAACCTATTAATTTCCCCTCGTCAAAAA
TAAGGTTATCAAGTGAGAAATCACCATGAGTGACGACTGAATCCGGTGAGAATGGCAAAAGTTTATGCAT
TTCTTTCCAGACTTGTTCAACAGGCCAGCCATTACGCTCGTCATCAAAATCACTCGCATCAACCAAACCG
TTATTCATTCGTGATTGCGCCTGAGCGAGACGAAATACGCGATCGCTGTTAAAAGGACAATTACAAACAG
GAATCGAATGCAACCGGCGCAGGAACACTGCCAGCGCATCAACAATATTTTCACCTGAATCAGGATATTC
TTCTAATACCTGGAATGCTGTTTTCCCGGGGATCGCAGTGGTGAGTAACCATGCATCATCAGGAGTACGG
ATAAAATGCTTGATGGTCGGAAGAGGCATAAATTCCGTCAGCCAGTTTAGTCTGACCATCTCATCTGTAA
CATCATTGGCAACGCTACCTTTGCCATGTTTCAGAAACAACTCTGGCGCATCGGGCTTCCCATACAATCG
ATAGATTGTCGCACCTGATTGCCCGACATTATCGCGAGCCCATTTATACCCATATAAATCAGCATCCATG
TTGGAATTTAATCGCGGCCTAGAGCAAGACGTTTCCCGTTGAATATGGCTCATAACACCCCTTGTATTAC
TGTTTATGTAAGCAGACAGTTTTATTGTTCATGACCAAAATCCCTTAACGTGAGTTTTCGTTCCACTGAG
CGTCAGACCCCGTAGAAAAGATCAAAGGATCTTCTTGAGATCCTTTTTTTCTGCGCGTAATCTGCTGCTT
GCAAACAAAAAAACCACCGCTACCAGCGGTGGTTTGTTTGCCGGATCAAGAGCTACCAACTCTTTTTCCG
AAGGTAACTGGCTTCAGCAGAGCGCAGATACCAAATACTGTCCTTCTAGTGTAGCCGTAGTTAGGCCACC
ACTTCAAGAACTCTGTAGCACCGCCTACATACCTCGCTCTGCTAATCCTGTTACCAGTGGCTGCTGCCAG
TGGCGATAAGTCGTGTCTTACCGGGTTGGACTCAAGACGATAGTTACCGGATAAGGCGCAGCGGTCGGGC
TGAACGGGGGGTTCGTGCACACAGCCCAGCTTGGAGCGAACGACCTACACCGAACTGAGATACCTACAGC
GTGAGCTATGAGAAAGCGCCACGCTTCCCGAAGGGAGAAAGGCGGACAGGTATCCGGTAAGCGGCAGGGT
CGGAACAGGAGAGCGCACGAGGGAGCTTCCAGGGGGAAACGCCTGGTATCTTTATAGTCCTGTCGGGTTT
CGCCACCTCTGACTTGAGCGTCGATTTTTGTGATGCTCGTCAGGGGGGCGGAGCCTATGGAAAAACGCCA
GCAACGCGGCCTTTTTACGGTTCCTGGCCTTTTGCTGGCCTTTTGCTCACATGTTCTTTCCTGCGTTATC
CCCTGATTCTGTGGATAACCGTATTACCGCCTTTGAGTGAGCTGATACCGCTCGCCGCAGCCGAACGACC
GAGCGCAGCGAGTCAGTGAGCGAGGAAGCGGAAGAGCGCCTGATGCGGTATTTTCTCCTTACGCATCTGT
GCGGTATTTCACACCGCAATGGTGCACTCTCAGTACAATCTGCTCTGATGCCGCATAGTTAAGCCAGTAT
ACACTCCGCTATCGCTACGTGACTGGGTCATGGCTGCGCCCCGACACCCGCCAACACCCGCTGACGCGCC
CTGACGGGCTTGTCTGCTCCCGGCATCCGCTTACAGACAAGCTGTGACCGTCTCCGGGAGCTGCATGTGT
CAGAGGTTTTCACCGTCATCACCGAAACGCGCGAGGCAGCTGCGGTAAAGCTCATCAGCGTGGTCGTGAA
GCGATTCACAGATGTCTGCCTGTTCATCCGCGTCCAGCTCGTTGAGTTTCTCCAGAAGCGTTAATGTCTG
GCTTCTGATAAAGCGGGCCATGTTAAGGGCGGTTTTTTCCTGTTTGGTCACTGATGCCTCCGTGTAAGGG
GGATTTCTGTTCATGGGGGTAATGATACCGATGAAACGAGAGAGGATGCTCACGATACGGGTTACTGATG
ATGAACATGCCCGGTTACTGGAACGTTGTGAGGGTAAACAACTGGCGGTATGGATGCGGCGGGACCAGAG
AAAAATCACTCAGGGTCAATGCCAGCGCTTCGTTAATACAGATGTAGGTGTTCCACAGGGTAGCCAGCAG
CATCCTGCGATGCAGATCCGGAACATAATGGTGCAGGGCGCTGACTTCCGCGTTTCCAGACTTTACGAAA
CACGGAAACCGAAGACCATTCATGTTGTTGCTCAGGTCGCAGACGTTTTGCAGCAGCAGTCGCTTCACGT
TCGCTCGCGTATCGGTGATTCATTCTGCTAACCAGTAAGGCAACCCCGCCAGCCTAGCCGGGTCCTCAAC
GACAGGAGCACGATCATGCGCACCCGTGGGGCCGCCATGCCGGCGATAATGGCCTGCTTCTCGCCGAAAC
GTTTGGTGGCGGGACCAGTGACGAAGGCTTGAGCGAGGGCGTGCAAGATTCCGAATACCGCAAGCGACAG
GCCGATCATCGTCGCGCTCCAGCGAAAGCGGTCCTCGCCGAAAATGACCCAGAGCGCTGCCGGCACCTGT
CCTACGAGTTGCATGATAAAGAAGACAGTCATAAGTGCGGCGACGATAGTCATGCCCCGCGCCCACCGGA
AGGAGCTGACTGGGTTGAAGGCTCTCAAGGGCATCGGTCGAGATCCCGGTGCCTAATGAGTGAGCTAACT
TACATTAATTGCGTTGCGCTCACTGCCCGCTTTCCAGTCGGGAAACCTGTCGTGCCAGCTGCATTAATGA
ATCGGCCAACGCGCGGGGAGAGGCGGTTTGCGTATTGGGCGCCAGGGTGGTTTTTCTTTTCACCAGTGAG
ACGGGCAACAGCTGATTGCCCTTCACCGCCTGGCCCTGAGAGAGTTGCAGCAAGCGGTCCACGCTGGTTT
GCCCCAGCAGGCGAAAATCCTGTTTGATGGTGGTTAACGGCGGGATATAACATGAGCTGTCTTCGGTATC
GTCGTATCCCACTACCGAGATATCCGCACCAACGCGCAGCCCGGACTCGGTAATGGCGCGCATTGCGCCC
AGCGCCATCTGATCGTTGGCAACCAGCATCGCAGTGGGAACGATGCCCTCATTCAGCATTTGCATGGTTT
GTTGAAAACCGGACATGGCACTCCAGTCGCCTTCCCGTTCCGCTATCGGCTGAATTTGATTGCGAGTGAG
ATATTTATGCCAGCCAGCCAGACGCAGACGCGCCGAGACAGAACTTAATGGGCCCGCTAACAGCGCGATT
TGCTGGTGACCCAATGCGACCAGATGCTCCACGCCCAGTCGCGTACCGTCTTCATGGGAGAAAATAATAC
TGTTGATGGGTGTCTGGTCAGAGACATCAAGAAATAACGCCGGAACATTAGTGCAGGCAGCTTCCACAGC
AATGGCATCCTGGTCATCCAGCGGATAGTTAATGATCAGCCCACTGACGCGTTGCGCGAGAAGATTGTGC
ACCGCCGCTTTACAGGCTTCGACGCCGCTTCGTTCTACCATCGACACCACCACGCTGGCACCCAGTTGAT
CGGCGCGAGATTTAATCGCCGCGACAATTTGCGACGGCGCGTGCAGGGCCAGACTGGAGGTGGCAACGCC
AATCAGCAACGACTGTTTGCCCGCCAGTTGTTGTGCCACGCGGTTGGGAATGTAATTCAGCTCCGCCATC
GCCGCTTCCACTTTTTCCCGCGTTTTCGCAGAAACGTGGCTGGCCTGGTTCACCACGCGGGAAACGGTCT
GATAAGAGACACCGGCATACTCTGCGACATCGTATAACGTTACTGGTTTCACATTCACCACCCTGAATTG
ACTCTCTTCCGGGCGCTATCATGCCATACCGCGAAAGGTTTTGCGCCATTCGATGGTGTCCGGGATCTCG
ACGCTCTCCCTTATGCGACTCCTGCATTAGGAAGCAGCCCAGTAGTAGGTTGAGGCCGTTGAGCACCGCC
GCCGCAAGGAATGGTGCATGCAAGGAGATGGCGCCCAACAGTCCCCCGGCCACGGGGCCTGCCACCATAC
CCACGCCGAAACAAGCGCTCATGAGCCCGAAGTGGCGAGCCCGATCTTCCCCATCGGTGATGTCGGCGAT
ATAGGCGCCAGCAACCGCACCTGTGGCGCCGGTGATGCCGGCCACGATGCGTCCGGCGTAGAGGATCGAG
ATCTCGATCCCGCGAAAT
Features (pLannotate 1.2.2; 19 found; start..end, strand, type, name):
      1..19      +  promoter       T7 promoter: promoter for bacteriophage T7 RNA polymerase
     20..44      +  protein_bind   lac operator: The lac repressor binds to the lac operator to inhibit transcription in E. coli. This inhibition can be relieved by adding lactose or isopropyl-β-D-thiogalactopyranoside (IPTG). lac repressor encoded by lacI
     59..81      +  RBS            RBS: efficient ribosome binding site from bacteriophage T7 gene 10 (Olins and Rangwala, 1989)
    100..116     +  CDS            capTEV™ (fragment): composite tag for in vivo biotinylation, TEV protease cleavage, and 6xHis tagging
    118..831     +  CDS            mEGFP: mEGFP is a basic (constitutively fluorescent) green fluorescent protein published in 2002, derived from Aequorea victoria. It has moderate acid sensitivity.
    844..893     +  CDS            SET1 (fragment): solubility-enhancement tag derived from T7 phage gene 10B
    901..948     +  terminator     T7 terminator: transcription terminator for bacteriophage T7 RNA polymerase
    985..1413    +  rep_origin     f1 ori (sequence partly withheld): f1 bacteriophage origin of replication; arrow indicates direction of (+) strand synthesis
   1466..1523    +  promoter       AmpR promoter (fragment): bla
   1532..2347    -  CDS            KanR: aminoglycoside phosphotransferase; aph(3')-Ia; confers resistance to kanamycin in bacteria or G418 (Geneticin®) in eukaryotes
   2469..3057    +  rep_origin     ori: high-copy-number ColE1/pMB1/pBR322/pUC origin of replication
   3243..3382    -  misc_feature   bom: basis of mobility region from pBR322
   3484..3675    -  CDS            rop: Rop protein, which maintains plasmids at low copy number; rop
   3692..4072    +  CDS            YPB1_ECOLX: Protein predicted: Swiss-Prot protein existence level 4. From Escherichia coli.
   4144..4435    -  CDS            TcR (fragment): tetracycline efflux protein; tet; confers resistance to tetracycline
   4450..4471    -  protein_bind   CAP binding site: CAP binding activates transcription in the presence of cAMP. E. coli catabolite activator protein
   4484..5566    -  CDS            lacI: lac repressor; lacI; The lac repressor binds to the lac operator to inhibit transcription in E. coli. This inhibition can be relieved by adding lactose or isopropyl-β-D-thiogalactopyranoside (IPTG).
   5567..5644    -  promoter       lacI promoter: lacI
   5652..5931    -  CDS            TcR (fragment): tetracycline efflux protein; tet; confers resistance to tetracycline
