[The description below was written by a language model from this plasmid's Addgene catalogue record and pLannotate feature annotations shown in this document.]
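Description:
pET28 bleach.3 is a bacterial expression plasmid built on the pET28 backbone that encodes a computationally designed variant of Aequorea victoria green fluorescent protein. The design, named bleach.3, was generated by the htFuncLib algorithm as part of a designed active-site library of GFP variants and carries six substitutions: S72A, V112I, Y145M, T167V, H181I and V224I. The automated annotation recognises the roughly 0.7 kb coding sequence as mEGFP-like, which fits a GFP-derived design. The insert was placed by BsaI-based cloning that destroyed both sites, and it carries an N-terminal His tag for affinity purification. The short "capTEV" fragment annotated just upstream of the GFP sequence most likely reflects this histidine stretch rather than a complete composite tag. Similarly, the small "SET1" fragment downstream is probably residual vector sequence.

Expression follows the standard pET arrangement. A T7 promoter with an adjacent lac operator, followed by the T7 gene 10 ribosome binding site, drives the open reading frame, and a T7 terminator closes the transcription unit. The plasmid also carries lacI under its own promoter, so transcription stays repressed until induction with IPTG in a host that supplies T7 RNA polymerase. Propagation relies on a ColE1/pBR322-type origin accompanied by the bom and rop elements. The catalogue lists the plasmid as high copy, although rop normally moderates copy number. Selection is by kanamycin through the aph(3')-Ia gene. An f1 origin is also present, and the annotated tetracycline-resistance fragments are nonfunctional pBR322 remnants. The construct is suited to producing and purifying the bleach.3 protein in E. coli to characterise its fluorescence properties.
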