Addgene plasmid #191914: pET28 bleach.3
Purpose: Encodes a GFP design, bleach.3
Depositing lab: Sarel Fleishman. Depositing organization: Weizmann Institute of Science. Publication: Designed active-site library reveals thousands of functional GFP variants. Weinstein JY, Marti-Gomez C, Lipsh-Sokolik R, Hoch SY, Liebermann D, Nevo R, Weissman H, Petrovich-Kopitman E, Margulies D, Ivankov D, McCandlish DM, Fleishman SJ. Nat Commun. 2023 May 20;14(1):2890. doi: 10.1038/s41467-023-38099-z. PubMed 37210560.
Backbone
  Vector backbone: pET28
  Backbone size w/o insert (bp): 5209
  Vector type: Bacterial Expression
Growth in bacteria
  Bacterial resistance: Kanamycin, 50 μg/mL
  Growth temperature: 37°C
  Growth strain: DH5alpha
  Copy number: High Copy
Gene/Insert
  Gene/Insert name: bleach.3
  Species: Aequorea victoria
  Insert size (bp): 747
  Mutation: S72A V112I Y145M T167V H181I V224I
  Promoter: T7
  Tag / fusion protein: His Tag (N terminal on insert)
  Cloning method: Restriction Enzyme; 5′ cloning site BsaI (destroyed during cloning); 3′ cloning site BsaI (destroyed during cloning)
  Sequencing primers: 5′ TAATACGACTCACTATAGGG; 3′ gctagttattgctcagcgg
Terms and licenses: Academic/Nonprofit Terms; Industry Terms: Not Available to Industry
Depositor comments: Design created by the htFuncLib algorithm
How to cite: pET28 bleach.3 was a gift from Sarel Fleishman (Addgene plasmid # 191914 ; http://n2t.net/addgene:191914 ; RRID:Addgene_191914)
